Addgene plasmid #221436: pcDNA5-FRT/T0-eGFP-NFATC2IP D394R
Purpose: Mammalian expression vector of eGFP tagged NFATC2IP ORF with D394R point mutation. Charge-reverting mutation for UBC9 R13D mutant for interaction
Depositing lab: Daniel Durocher. Depositing organization: Sinai Health System. Publication: NFATC2IP is a mediator of SUMO-dependent genome integrity. Cho T, Hoeg L, Setiaputra D, Durocher D. Genes Dev. 2024 Apr 17;38(5-6):233-252. doi: 10.1101/gad.350914.123. PubMed 38503515.
Backbone
  Vector backbone: pcDNA5-eGFP-FRT-T0
  Backbone manufacturer: ThermoFisher
  Backbone size w/o insert (bp): 5824
  Total vector size (bp): 7081
  Vector type: Mammalian Expression
  Selectable markers: Hygromycin
Growth in bacteria
  Bacterial resistance: Ampicillin, 100 μg/mL
  Growth temperature: 37°C
  Growth strain: DH5alpha
  Copy number: High Copy
Gene/Insert
  Gene/Insert name: NFATC2IP
  Species: H. sapiens (human)
  Insert size (bp): 1257
  Mutation: D394R (charge-reverting mutation for interaction with UBC9 R13D mutant), 1st Methionine of NFATC2IP deleted
  Entrez Gene: NFATC2IP (a.k.a. ESC2, NIP45, RAD60)
  Promoter: CMV
  Tag / fusion protein: eGFP (N terminal on insert)
  Cloning method: Other
  Sequencing primers: 5′ cgcaaatgggcggtaggcgtg
Terms and licenses: Academic/Nonprofit Terms; Industry Terms: Not Available to Industry
How to cite: pcDNA5-FRT/T0-eGFP-NFATC2IP D394R was a gift from Daniel Durocher (Addgene plasmid # 221436 ; http://n2t.net/addgene:221436 ; RRID:Addgene_221436)
