[The description below was written by a language model from this plasmid's Addgene catalogue record and pLannotate feature annotations shown in this document.]
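Description:
pcDNA5-FRT/T0-eGFP-NFATC2IP D394R is a 7,081 bp mammalian expression plasmid built on the pcDNA5-eGFP-FRT-T0 backbone. It is propagated in E. coli through a high-copy ColE1/pUC-type origin with ampicillin selection (AmpR under its own bla promoter). The expression cassette is driven by the CMV enhancer and immediate-early promoter. Directly downstream of the promoter the annotation picks up two short matches to tet operator-containing promoters. These fit the tetracycline-operator arrangement implied by the "T0" in the backbone name, which would make transcription repressible by Tet repressor and inducible with tetracycline or doxycycline in cells expressing that repressor. The cassette ends at a bovine growth hormone polyadenylation signal.

The payload is an in-frame fusion of EGFP at the N terminus to the human NFATC2IP open reading frame (also known as NIP45, ESC2 or RAD60), with the first methionine of NFATC2IP removed so that translation starts from the tag. The insert carries the D394R substitution, described as a charge-reverting mutation intended to pair with a UBC9 R13D mutant for interaction. This suggests use in charge-swap experiments probing the NFATC2IP–UBC9 contact in SUMO-dependent genome integrity studies.

Downstream lies an FRT site immediately followed by a hygromycin phosphotransferase coding sequence and an SV40 poly(A) signal, with no complete promoter annotated ahead of HygR. This layout allows FLP-mediated integration at a genomic FRT landing site, where an upstream genomic promoter can activate hygromycin resistance and permit selection of isogenic stable lines. The small f1 ori, SV40 promoter, ble, lacI and bom fragments appear to be backbone remnants.
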