Features (pLannotate 1.2.2; 22 found; start..end, strand, type, name):
     28..80      -  misc_feature   bom (fragment): basis of mobility region from pBR322
    235..614     +  enhancer       CMV enhancer: human cytomegalovirus immediate early enhancer
    615..818     +  promoter       CMV promoter: human cytomegalovirus (CMV) immediate early promoter
    820..839     +  promoter       PLtetO-1 promoter (fragment): modified phage lambda PL promoter with tet operator sites (Lutz and Bujard, 1997)
    841..860     +  promoter       PLtetO-1 promoter (fragment): modified phage lambda PL promoter with tet operator sites (Lutz and Bujard, 1997)
    868..901     +  promoter       TRE3GV promoter (fragment): 3rd-generation Tet-responsive promoter that can be activated by binding of Tet-On® 3G, optimized for retroviral and lentiviral vectors
    990..1706    +  CDS            EGFP: EGFP is a basic (constitutively fluorescent) green fluorescent protein published in 1996, derived from Aequorea victoria. It is reported to be a rapidly-maturing weak dimer with moderate acid sensitivity.
   1716..2969    +  CDS            NFATC2IP: NF2IP_HUMAN - Also known as NIP45. Experimental evidence at protein level: Swiss-Prot protein existence level 1. In T-helper 2 (Th2) cells, regulates the magnitude of NFAT- driven transcription of a specific subset of cytokine genes, including IL3, IL4, IL5 and IL13, but not IL2. Recruits PRMT1 to the IL4 promoter; this leads to enhancement of histone H4 'Arg-3'-methylation and facilitates subsequent histone acetylation at the IL4 locus, thus promotes robust cytokine expression (By similarity). Down-regulates formation of poly-SUMO chains by UBE2I/UBC9 (By similarity). From Homo sapiens (Human
   3039..3263    +  polyA_signal   bGH poly(A) signal: bovine growth hormone polyadenylation signal
   3267..3288    +  promoter       SV40 promoter (fragment): SV40 enhancer and early promoter
   3309..3542    +  rep_origin     f1 ori (fragment) (sequence partly withheld): f1 bacteriophage origin of replication; arrow indicates direction of (+) strand synthesis
   3547..3594    +  protein_bind   FRT: FLP-mediated recombination occurs in the 8-bp core sequence TCTAGAAA (Turan and Bode, 2011). FLP recombinase from the Saccharomyces cerevisiae 2μ plasmid
   3602..4624    +  CDS            HygR: hygromycin B phosphotransferase confers resistance to hygromycin
   4634..4759    +  CDS            ble (fragment): BLE_KLEPN - Experimental evidence at protein level: Swiss-Prot protein existence level 1. Binding protein with a strong affinity to the bleomycin family of antibiotics. Binds to CL990; an antimitotic-antibiotic compound. From Klebsiella pneumoniae.
   4754..4875    +  polyA_signal   SV40 poly(A) signal: SV40 polyadenylation signal
   4948..4964    -  protein_bind   lac operator: The lac repressor binds to the lac operator to inhibit transcription in E. coli. This inhibition can be relieved by adding lactose or isopropyl-β-D-thiogalactopyranoside (IPTG). lac repressor encoded by lacI
   4972..5002    -  promoter       lac promoter: promoter for the E. coli lac operon
   5017..5038    -  protein_bind   CAP binding site: CAP binding activates transcription in the presence of cAMP. E. coli catabolite activator protein
   5051..5143    -  CDS            lacI (fragment): lac repressor; lacI; The lac repressor binds to the lac operator to inhibit transcription in E. coli. This inhibition can be relieved by adding lactose or isopropyl-β-D-thiogalactopyranoside (IPTG).
   5326..5914    -  rep_origin     ori: high-copy-number ColE1/pMB1/pBR322/pUC origin of replication
   6085..6945    -  CDS            AmpR: β-lactamase; bla; confers resistance to ampicillin, carbenicillin, and related antibiotics
   6946..7050    -  promoter       AmpR promoter: bla
>Addgene plasmid #221436 | pcDNA5-FRT/T0-eGFP-NFATC2IP D394R | addgene full sequence | sequence record 437435 | Addgene NGS Result
GACGGATCGGGAGATCTCCCGATCCCCTATGGTGCACTCTCAGTACAATCTGCTCTGATGCCGCATAGTT
AAGCCAGTATCTGCTCCCTGCTTGTGTGTTGGAGGTCGCTGAGTAGTGCGCGAGCAAAATTTAAGCTACA
ACAAGGCAAGGCTTGACCGACAATTGCATGAAGAATCTGCTTAGGGTTAGGCGTTTTGCGCTGCTTCGCG
ATGTACGGGCCAGATATACGCGTTGACATTGATTATTGACTAGTTATTAATAGTAATCAATTACGGGGTC
ATTAGTTCATAGCCCATATATGGAGTTCCGCGTTACATAACTTACGGTAAATGGCCCGCCTGGCTGACCG
CCCAACGACCCCCGCCCATTGACGTCAATAATGACGTATGTTCCCATAGTAACGCCAATAGGGACTTTCC
ATTGACGTCAATGGGTGGAGTATTTACGGTAAACTGCCCACTTGGCAGTACATCAAGTGTATCATATGCC
AAGTACGCCCCCTATTGACGTCAATGACGGTAAATGGCCCGCCTGGCATTATGCCCAGTACATGACCTTA
TGGGACTTTCCTACTTGGCAGTACATCTACGTATTAGTCATCGCTATTACCATGGTGATGCGGTTTTGGC
AGTACATCAATGGGCGTGGATAGCGGTTTGACTCACGGGGATTTCCAAGTCTCCACCCCATTGACGTCAA
TGGGAGTTTGTTTTGGCACCAAAATCAACGGGACTTTCCAAAATGTCGTAACAACTCCGCCCCATTGACG
CAAATGGGCGGTAGGCGTGTACGGTGGGAGGTCTATATAAGCAGAGCTCTCCCTATCAGTGATAGAGATC
TCCCTATCAGTGATAGAGATCGTCGACGAGCTCGTTTAGTGAACCGTCAGATCGCCTGGAGACGCCATCC
ACGCTGTTTTGACCTCCATAGAAGACACCGGGACCGATCCAGCCTCCGGACTCTAGCGTTTAAACTTAAG
CTTGGTACCATGGTGAGCAAGGGCGAGGAGCTGTTCACCGGGGTGGTGCCCATCCTGGTCGAGCTGGACG
GCGACGTAAACGGCCACAAGTTCAGCGTGTCCGGCGAGGGCGAGGGCGATGCCACCTACGGCAAGCTGAC
CCTGAAGTTCATCTGCACCACCGGCAAGCTGCCCGTGCCCTGGCCCACCCTCGTGACCACCCTGACCTAC
GGCGTGCAGTGCTTCAGCCGCTACCCCGACCACATGAAGCAGCACGACTTCTTCAAGTCCGCCATGCCCG
AAGGCTACGTCCAGGAGCGCACCATCTTCTTCAAGGACGACGGCAACTACAAGACCCGCGCCGAGGTGAA
GTTCGAGGGCGACACCCTGGTGAACCGCATCGAGCTGAAGGGCATCGACTTCAAGGAGGACGGCAACATC
CTGGGGCACAAGCTGGAGTACAACTACAACAGCCACAACGTCTATATCATGGCCGACAAGCAGAAGAACG
GCATCAAGGTGAACTTCAAGATCCGCCACAACATCGAGGACGGCAGCGTGCAGCTCGCCGACCACTACCA
GCAGAACACCCCCATCGGCGACGGCCCCGTGCTGCTGCCCGACAACCACTACCTGAGCACCCAGTCCGCC
CTGAGCAAAGACCCCAACGAGAAGCGCGATCACATGGTCCTGCTGGAGTTCGTGACCGCCGCCGGGATCA
CTCTCGGCATGGACGAGCTGTACAAGGGCGCGCCAGCGGAGCCTGTGGGGAAGCGGGGCCGCTGGTCCGG
AGGTAGCGGTGCCGGCCGAGGGGGTCGGGGCGGCTGGGGCGGTCGGGGCCGGCGTCCTCGGGCCCAGCGG
TCTCCATCCCGGGGCACGCTGGACGTAGTGTCTGTGGACTTGGTCACCGACAGCGATGAGGAAATTCTGG
AGGTCGCCACCGCTCGCGGTGCCGCGGACGAGGTTGAGGTGGAGCCCCCGGAGCCCCCGGGGCCGGTCGC
GTCCCGGGATAACAGCAACAGTGACAGCGAAGGGGAGGACAGGCGGCCCGCAGGACCCCCGCGGGAGCCG
GTCAGGCGGCGGCGGCGGCTGGTGCTGGATCCGGGGGAGGCGCCGCTGGTTCCGGTGTACTCGGGGAAGG
TTAAAAGCAGCCTTCGCCTTATCCCAGATGATCTATCCCTCCTGAAACTCTACCCTCCAGGGGATGAGGA
AGAGGCAGAGCTGGCAGATTCGAGTGGTCTCTACCATGAGGGCTCCCCATCACCAGGCTCTCCCTGGAAG
ACAAAGCTGAGGACTAAGGATAAAGAAGAGAAGAAAAAGACAGAGTTTCTGGATCTGGACAACTCTCCTC
TGTCCCCACCTTCACCAAGGACCAAAAGCAGAACGCATACTCGGGCACTCAAGAAGTTAAGTGAGGTGAA
CAAGCGCCTCCAGGATCTCCGTTCCTGTCTGAGCCCCAAGCCACCTCAGGGTCAAGAGCAACAGGGCCAA
GAGGATGAAGTGGTCTTGGTGGAAGGGCCCACCCTCCCAGAGACCCCCCGACTCTTCCCACTCAAAATCC
GTTGCCGGGCTGACCTGGTCAGATTGCCCCTCAGGATGTCGGAGCCCCTGCAGAGTGTGGTGGACCACAT
GGCCACCCACCTTGGGGTGTCCCCAAGCAGGATCCTTTTGCTTTTTGGAGAGACAGAGCTATCACCTACT
GCCACTCCCAGGACCCTAAAGCTCGGAGTGGCTGACATCATTGACTGTGTGGTACTAACAAGTTCTCCAG
AGGCCACAGAGACGTCCCAACAGCTCCAGCTCCGGGTGCAGGGAAAGGAGAAACACCAGACACTGGAAGT
CTCACTGTCTCGAGATTCCCCTCTAAAGACCCTCATGTCCCACTATGAGGAGGCCATGGGACTGTCGGGA
CGGAAGCTCTCCTTCTTCTTTAGGGGGACAAAGCTTTCAGGCAGGGAGCTGCCAGCTGACCTGGGCATGG
AATCTGGGGACCTCATTGAGGTCTGGGGCTGAGATATCCATCACACTGGCGGCCGCTCGAGTCTAGAGGG
CCCGTTTAAACCCGCTGATCAGCCTCGACTGTGCCTTCTAGTTGCCAGCCATCTGTTGTTTGCCCCTCCC
CCGTGCCTTCCTTGACCCTGGAAGGTGCCACTCCCACTGTCCTTTCCTAATAAAATGAGGAAATTGCATC
GCATTGTCTGAGTAGGTGTCATTCTATTCTGGGGGGTGGGGTGGGGCAGGACAGCAAGGGGGAGGATTGG
GAAGACAATAGCAGGCATGCTGGGGATGCGGTGGGCTCTATGGCTTCTGAGGCGGAAAGAACCAGCTGGG
GCTCTAGGGGGTATCCCC
[124 nt withheld, positions 3309-3432]
C
[91 nt withheld, positions 3434-3524]
AGGGTGATGGTTCACGTACCTAGAAGTTCCTATTCCGAAGTTCCTATTCTCTAGAAAGTATAGGAACTTC
CTTGGCCAAAAAGCCTGAACTCACCGCGACGTCTGTCGAGAAGTTTCTGATCGAAAAGTTCGACAGCGTC
TCCGACCTGATGCAGCTCTCGGAGGGCGAAGAATCTCGTGCTTTCAGCTTCGATGTAGGAGGGCGTGGAT
ATGTCCTGCGGGTAAATAGCTGCGCCGATGGTTTCTACAAAGATCGTTATGTTTATCGGCACTTTGCATC
GGCCGCGCTCCCGATTCCGGAAGTGCTTGACATTGGGGAGTTCAGCGAGAGCCTGACCTATTGCATCTCC
CGCCGTGCACAGGGTGTCACGTTGCAAGACCTGCCTGAAACCGAACTGCCCGCTGTTCTGCAGCCGGTCG
CGGAGGCCATGGATGCGATCGCTGCGGCCGATCTTAGCCAGACGAGCGGGTTCGGCCCATTCGGACCGCA
AGGAATCGGTCAATACACTACATGGCGTGATTTCATATGCGCGATTGCTGATCCCCATGTGTATCACTGG
CAAACTGTGATGGACGACACCGTCAGTGCGTCCGTCGCGCAGGCTCTCGATGAGCTGATGCTTTGGGCCG
AGGACTGCCCCGAAGTCCGGCACCTCGTGCACGCGGATTTCGGCTCCAACAATGTCCTGACGGACAATGG
CCGCATAACAGCGGTCATTGACTGGAGCGAGGCGATGTTCGGGGATTCCCAATACGAGGTCGCCAACATC
TTCTTCTGGAGGCCGTGGTTGGCTTGTATGGAGCAGCAGACGCGCTACTTCGAGCGGAGGCATCCGGAGC
TTGCAGGATCGCCGCGGCTCCGGGCGTATATGCTCCGCATTGGTCTTGACCAACTCTATCAGAGCTTGGT
TGACGGCAATTTCGATGATGCAGCTTGGGCGCAGGGTCGATGCGACGCAATCGTCCGATCCGGAGCCGGG
ACTGTCGGGCGTACACAAATCGCCCGCAGAAGCGCGGCCGTCTGGACCGATGGCTGTGTAGAAGTACTCG
CCGATAGTGGAAACCGACGCCCCAGCACTCGTCCGAGGGCAAAGGAATAGCACGTACTACGAGATTTCGA
TTCCACCGCCGCCTTCTATGAAAGGTTGGGCTTCGGAATCGTTTTCCGGGACGCCGGCTGGATGATCCTC
CAGCGCGGGGATCTCATGCTGGAGTTCTTCGCCCACCCCAACTTGTTTATTGCAGCTTATAATGGTTACA
AATAAAGCAATAGCATCACAAATTTCACAAATAAAGCATTTTTTTCACTGCATTCTAGTTGTGGTTTGTC
CAAACTCATCAATGTATCTTATCATGTCTGTATACCGTCGACCTCTAGCTAGAGCTTGGCGTAATCATGG
TCATAGCTGTTTCCTGTGTGAAATTGTTATCCGCTCACAATTCCACACAACATACGAGCCGGAAGCATAA
AGTGTAAAGCCTGGGGTGCCTAATGAGTGAGCTAACTCACATTAATTGCGTTGCGCTCACTGCCCGCTTT
CCAGTCGGGAAACCTGTCGTGCCAGCTGCATTAATGAATCGGCCAACGCGCGGGGAGAGGCGGTTTGCGT
ATTGGGCGCTCTTCCGCTTCCTCGCTCACTGACTCGCTGCGCTCGGTCGTTCGGCTGCGGCGAGCGGTAT
CAGCTCACTCAAAGGCGGTAATACGGTTATCCACAGAATCAGGGGATAACGCAGGAAAGAACATGTGAGC
AAAAGGCCAGCAAAAGGCCAGGAACCGTAAAAAGGCCGCGTTGCTGGCGTTTTTCCATAGGCTCCGCCCC
CCTGACGAGCATCACAAAAATCGACGCTCAAGTCAGAGGTGGCGAAACCCGACAGGACTATAAAGATACC
AGGCGTTTCCCCCTGGAAGCTCCCTCGTGCGCTCTCCTGTTCCGACCCTGCCGCTTACCGGATACCTGTC
CGCCTTTCTCCCTTCGGGAAGCGTGGCGCTTTCTCATAGCTCACGCTGTAGGTATCTCAGTTCGGTGTAG
GTCGTTCGCTCCAAGCTGGGCTGTGTGCACGAACCCCCCGTTCAGCCCGACCGCTGCGCCTTATCCGGTA
ACTATCGTCTTGAGTCCAACCCGGTAAGACACGACTTATCGCCACTGGCAGCAGCCACTGGTAACAGGAT
TAGCAGAGCGAGGTATGTAGGCGGTGCTACAGAGTTCTTGAAGTGGTGGCCTAACTACGGCTACACTAGA
AGAACAGTATTTGGTATCTGCGCTCTGCTGAAGCCAGTTACCTTCGGAAAAAGAGTTGGTAGCTCTTGAT
CCGGCAAACAAACCACCGCTGGTAGCGGTGGTTTTTTTGTTTGCAAGCAGCAGATTACGCGCAGAAAAAA
AGGATCTCAAGAAGATCCTTTGATCTTTTCTACGGGGTCTGACGCTCAGTGGAACGAAAACTCACGTTAA
GGGATTTTGGTCATGAGATTATCAAAAAGGATCTTCACCTAGATCCTTTTAAATTAAAAATGAAGTTTTA
AATCAATCTAAAGTATATATGAGTAAACTTGGTCTGACAGTTACCAATGCTTAATCAGTGAGGCACCTAT
CTCAGCGATCTGTCTATTTCGTTCATCCATAGTTGCCTGACTCCCCGTCGTGTAGATAACTACGATACGG
GAGGGCTTACCATCTGGCCCCAGTGCTGCAATGATACCGCGAGACCCACGCTCACCGGCTCCAGATTTAT
CAGCAATAAACCAGCCAGCCGGAAGGGCCGAGCGCAGAAGTGGTCCTGCAACTTTATCCGCCTCCATCCA
GTCTATTAATTGTTGCCGGGAAGCTAGAGTAAGTAGTTCGCCAGTTAATAGTTTGCGCAACGTTGTTGCC
ATTGCTACAGGCATCGTGGTGTCACGCTCGTCGTTTGGTATGGCTTCATTCAGCTCCGGTTCCCAACGAT
CAAGGCGAGTTACATGATCCCCCATGTTGTGCAAAAAAGCGGTTAGCTCCTTCGGTCCTCCGATCGTTGT
CAGAAGTAAGTTGGCCGCAGTGTTATCACTCATGGTTATGGCAGCACTGCATAATTCTCTTACTGTCATG
CCATCCGTAAGATGCTTTTCTGTGACTGGTGAGTACTCAACCAAGTCATTCTGAGAATAGTGTATGCGGC
GACCGAGTTGCTCTTGCCCGGCGTCAATACGGGATAATACCGCGCCACATAGCAGAACTTTAAAAGTGCT
CATCATTGGAAAACGTTCTTCGGGGCGAAAACTCTCAAGGATCTTACCGCTGTTGAGATCCAGTTCGATG
TAACCCACTCGTGCACCCAACTGATCTTCAGCATCTTTTACTTTCACCAGCGTTTCTGGGTGAGCAAAAA
CAGGAAGGCAAAATGCCGCAAAAAAGGGAATAAGGGCGACACGGAAATGTTGAATACTCATACTCTTCCT
TTTTCAATATTATTGAAGCATTTATCAGGGTTATTGTCTCATGAGCGGATACATATTTGAATGTATTTAG
AAAAATAAACAAATAGGGGTTCCGCGCACATTTCCCCGAAAAGTGCCACCTGACGTC
